Addgene plasmid #173323: RVD-CT4
Purpose: One-step assembly of custom RVD arrays to construct DdCBE, TALE, etc.
Depositing lab: Bin Shen. Depositing organization: Nanjing Medical University. Publication: Precision modeling of mitochondrial diseases in zebrafish via DdCBE-mediated mtDNA base editing. Guo J, Zhang X, Chen X, Sun H, Dai Y, Wang J, Qian X, Tan L, Lou X, Shen B. Cell Discov. 2021 Sep 3;7(1):78. doi: 10.1038/s41421-021-00307-9. PubMed 34480028.
Backbone
  Vector backbone: TetR T vector
  Vector type: Unspecified
Growth in bacteria
  Bacterial resistance: Tetracycline, 10 μg/mL
  Growth temperature: 37°C
  Growth strain: DH5alpha
  Copy number: High Copy
Gene/Insert
  Gene/Insert name: HD-NG dimer RVD at Position4
  Species: Synthetic
  Mutation: no
  Cloning method: Restriction Enzyme; 5′ cloning site Unknown (unknown if destroyed)
Terms and licenses: Academic/Nonprofit Terms; Industry Terms: Not Available to Industry
Depositor comments: RVD is inserted into TA site of TetR T vector
How to cite: RVD-CT4 was a gift from Bin Shen (Addgene plasmid # 173323 ; http://n2t.net/addgene:173323 ; RRID:Addgene_173323)
