[The description below was written by a language model from this plasmid's Addgene catalogue record and pLannotate feature annotations shown in this document.]
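Description:
RVD-CT4 is a small (about 2.6 kb) bacterial module plasmid from a library used for one-step assembly of custom repeat-variable diresidue (RVD) arrays, the DNA-recognition repeats of TALE proteins. Such arrays are used to build TALE-based tools, including DdCBEs, the TALE-guided cytosine base editors used for mitochondrial DNA editing. Its backbone is described as a "TetR T vector", a minimal TA-cloning plasmid. It is maintained at high copy in E. coli through a ColE1/pUC-type origin and selected with tetracycline, through a tetracycline efflux protein gene driven by its native tet promoter. The annotation also picks up a short kanamycin-resistance gene fragment and a short RSF origin fragment. Both are partial remnants and are unlikely to be functional. A T7 promoter lies next to the kanamycin fragment.

The payload is a synthetic dimer of two TALE repeats carrying the RVDs HD and NG, designated for position 4 of the assembled array. By the standard TALE code, HD recognises cytosine and NG recognises thymine, which matches the "CT" in the plasmid name. According to the depositor, the dimer was inserted at the TA site of the vector. The automated feature table does not annotate the insert itself, though it most likely sits in the unannotated stretch between the T7 promoter and the origin. The record does not state which flanking restriction sites or overhangs release and order the module during assembly. The plasmid has no expression elements for eukaryotic cells and serves purely as a building block: it is combined with modules for the other positions so that a complete array targeting a chosen sequence can be joined in a single reaction and moved into a TALE or DdCBE destination vector.
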