Features (pLannotate 1.2.2; 6 found; start..end, strand, type, name):
      1..29      +  promoter       tet promoter: E. coli promoter for tetracycline efflux protein gene
     77..1267    +  CDS            TcR: tetracycline efflux protein; tet; confers resistance to tetracycline
   1365..1439    +  CDS            KanR (fragment): aminoglycoside phosphotransferase; aphA-3; confers resistance to kanamycin
   1442..1460    -  promoter       T7 promoter: promoter for bacteriophage T7 RNA polymerase
   1889..2477    +  rep_origin     ori: high-copy-number ColE1/pMB1/pBR322/pUC origin of replication
   2549..2588    -  rep_origin     RSF ori (fragment): Plasmids containing the RSF 1030 origin of replication can be propagated in E. coli cells that contain additional plasmids with compatible origins.
>Addgene plasmid #173323 | RVD-CT4 | addgene full sequence | sequence record 355428 | Addgene NGS Result
TTGACAGCTTATCATCGATTAGCTTTAATGCGGTAGTTTATCACAGTTAAATTGCTAACGCAGTCAGGCA
CCGTGTATGAAATCTAACAATGCGCTCATCGTCATCCTCGGCACCGTCACCCTGGATGCTGTAGGCATAG
GCTTGGTTATGCCGGTACTGCCGGGCCTCTTGCGGGATATCGTCCATTCCGACAGCATCGCCAGTCACTA
TGGCGTGCTGCTAGCGCTATATGCGTTGATGCAATTTCTATGCGCACCCGTTCTCGGAGCACTGTCCGAC
CGCTTTGGCCGCCGCCCAGTCCTGCTCGCTTCGCTACTTGGAGCCACTATCGACTACGCGATCATGGCGA
CCACACCCGTCCTGTGGATTCTCTACGCCGGACGCATCGTGGCCGGCATCACCGGCGCCACAGGTGCGGT
TGCTGGCGCCTATATCGCCGACATCACCGATGGGGAAGATCGGGCTCGCCACTTCGGGCTCATGAGCGCT
TGTTTCGGCGTGGGTATGGTGGCAGGCCCCGTGGCCGGGGGACTGTTGGGCGCCATCTCCTTACATGCAC
CATTCCTTGCGGCGGCGGTGCTCAACGGCCTCAACCTACTACTGGGCTGCTTCCTAATGCAGGAGTCGCA
TAAGGGAGAGCGCCGACCCATGCCCTTGAGAGCCTTCAACCCAGTCAGCTCCTTCCGGTGGGCGCGGGGC
ATGACTATCGTCGCCGCACTTATGACTGTCTTCTTTATCATGCAACTCGTAGGACAGGTGCCGGCAGCGC
TCTGGGTCATTTTCGGCGAGGACCGCTTTCGCTGGAGCGCGACGATGATCGGCCTGTCGCTTGCGGTATT
CGGAATCTTGCACGCCCTCGCTCAAGCCTTCGTCACTGGTCCCGCCACCAAACGTTTCGGCGAGAAGCAG
GCCATTATCGCCGGCATGGCGGCCGACGCGCTGGGCTACGTCTTGCTGGCGTTCGCGACGCGAGGCTGGA
TGGCCTTCCCCATTATGATTCTTCTCGCTTCCGGCGGCATCGGGATGCCCGCGTTGCAGGCCATGCTGTC
CAGGCAGGTAGATGACGACCATCAGGGACAGCTTCAAGGATCGCTCGCGGCTCTTACCAGCCTAACTTCG
ATCATTGGACCGCTGATCGTCACGGCGATTTATGCCGCCTCGGCGAGCACATGGAACGGGTTGGCATGGA
TTGTAGGCGCCGCCCTATACCTTGTCTGCCTCCCCGCGTTGCGTCGCGGTGCATGGAGCCGGGCCACCTC
GACCTGAATGGAAGCCGGCGGCACCTCGCTAACGGATTCACCACTCCAAGAATTGGAGCCAATCAATTCT
TGCGGAGAACTGTGAATGCGCAAACCAACCCTTGATCGGGGAAGAACAGTATGTCGAGCTATTTTTTGAC
TTACTGGGGATCAAGCCTGATTGGGAGAAAATAAAATATCCCCTATAGTGAGTCGTATTACATGGTCATA
GCTGTTTCCTGGCAGCTCTGGCCCGTGTCTCAAAATCTCTGATGTTACATTGCACAAGATAAAAATATAT
CATCATGCCTCCTCTAGACCAAAGCTGGTCTCGGTAGCGATTGCTAGTCATGACGGTGGCAAACAGGCTC
TTGAAACCGTCCAACGCCTTCTACCAGTTCTCTGTCAAGCCCACGGACTAACCCCAGCGCAAGTTGTAGC
GATTGCTAGTAATGGGGGTGGCAAACAGGCTCTTGAGACTGTTCAGCGCCTTCTACCAGTTCTCTGTCAA
GCCCACGGCCTGACGCCCGAGCAAGTTGTAGCAATGAGACCATATCTGGTCGAGCCACCCATGACCAAAA
TCCCTTAACGTGAGTTACGCGTCGTTCCACTGAGCGTCAGACCCCGTAGAAAAGATCAAAGGATCTTCTT
GAGATCCTTTTTTTCTGCGCGTAATCTGCTGCTTGCAAACAAAAAAACCACCGCTACCAGCGGTGGTTTG
TTTGCCGGATCAAGAGCTACCAACTCTTTTTCCGAAGGTAACTGGCTTCAGCAGAGCGCAGATACCAAAT
ACTGTTCTTCTAGTGTAGCCGTAGTTAGGCCACCACTTCAAGAACTCTGTAGCACCGCCTACATACCTCG
CTCTGCTAATCCTGTTACCAGTGGCTGCTGCCAGTGGCGATAAGTCGTGTCTTACCGGGTTGGACTCAAG
ACGATAGTTACCGGATAAGGCGCAGCGGTCGGGCTGAACGGGGGGTTCGTGCACACAGCCCAGCTTGGAG
CGAACGACCTACACCGAACTGAGATACCTACAGCGTGAGCTATGAGAAAGCGCCACGCTTCCCGAAGGGA
GAAAGGCGGACAGGTATCCGGTAAGCGGCAGGGTCGGAACAGGAGAGCGCACGAGGGAGCTTCCAGGGGG
AAACGCCTGGTATCTTTATAGTCCTGTCGGGTTTCGCCACCTCTGACTTGAGCGTCGATTTTTGTGATGC
TCGTCAGGGGGGCGGAGCCTATGGAAAAACGCCAGCAACGCGGCCTTTTTACGGTTCCTGGCCTTTTGCT
GGCCTTTTGCTCACATGTTCTTTCCTGCGTTATCCACAGAATCAGGGGATAACGCAGGAAAGAACATGAA
TTAATTCTCATGT
