>Addgene plasmid #173323 | RVD-CT4 | depositor partial sequence | sequence record 336278 | RVD flanked by two Bsa I sites
GGTCTCGGTAGCGATTGCTAGTCATGACGGTGGCAAACAGGCTCTTGAAACCGTCCAACGCCTTCTACCA
GTTCTCTGTCAAGCCCACGGACTAACCCCAGCGCAAGTTGTAGCGATTGCTAGTAATGGGGGTGGCAAAC
AGGCTCTTGAGACTGTTCAGCGCCTTCTACCAGTTCTCTGTCAAGCCCACGGCCTGACGCCCGAGCAAGT
TGTAGCAATGAGACC
